>Addgene plasmid #44625 | MMTV-VEGF | addgene partial sequence | sequence record 63252 | T3 5'-GCAATTAACCCTCACTAAAGG-3'
GGCGGCCGCTCTAGAACTAGTGGATCCAGACATGATAAGATACATTGATGAGTTTGGACAAACCACAACT
AGAATGCAGTGAAAAAAATGCTTTATTTGTGAAATTTGTGATGCTATTGCTTTATTTGTAACCATTATAA
GCTGCAATAAACAAGTTAACAACAACAATTGCATTCATTTTATGTTTCAGGTTCAGGGGGAGGTGTGGGA
GGTTTTTTAAAGCAAGTAAAACCTCTACAAATGTGGTATGGCTGATTATGATCTCTAGTCAAGGCACTAT
ACATCAAATATTTTTCCATAATTTTCTTGTATAGCAGTGCAGCTTTTTCCTTTGTGGTGTAAATAGCAAA
GCAAGCAAGAGTTCTATTACTAAACACAGCATGACTCAAAAAACTTAGCAATTCTGAAGGAAAGTCCTTG
GGGTCTTCTACCTTTCTCTTCTTTTTTGGAGGAGTAGAATGTTGAGAGTCAGCAGTAGCCTCATCATCAC
TAGATGGCATTTCTTCTGAGCAAAACAGGTTTTCCTCATTAAAGGCATTCCACCACTGCTCCCATTCATC
AGTTCCATAGGTTGGAATCTAAAATACACAAACAATTAGAATCAGTAGTTTAACACATTATACACTTAAA
AATTTTATATTTACCTTAGAGCTTTAAATCTCTGTAGGTAGTTTGTCCAATTATGTCACACCACAGAAGT
AAGGTTCCTTCACAAAGATCCTCTAGAGTCGCGGCCGCGACCTGCAGGAATTCGTGACATGGTTAATCGG
TCTTTCCGGTGAGAGGTCTGGTTCCCGAAACCCTGAGG
