>Addgene plasmid #44625 | MMTV-VEGF | addgene partial sequence | sequence record 66466 | SV40-splice-R2 5'-CACAAACAATTAGAATCAGTAG-3'
AAAATTTTATATTTACCTTAGAGCTTTAAATCTCTGTAGGTAGTTTGTCCAATTATGTCACACCACAGAA
GTAAGGTTCCTTCACAAAGATCCTCTAGAGTCGCGGCCGCGACCTGCAGGAATTCGTGACATGGTTAATC
GGTCTTTCCGGTGAGAGGTCTGGTTCCCGAAACCCTGAGGGAGGCTCCTTCCTGCAGCCTGGCTCACCGC
CTTGGCTTGTCACATCTGCAAGTACGTTCGTTTAACTCAAGCTGCCTCGCCTTGCAACGCGAGTCTGTGT
TTTTGCAGGAACATTTACACGTCTGCGGATCTTGGACAAACAAATGCTTTCTCCGCTCTGAACAAGGCTC
ACAGTGATTTTCTGGCTTTGTTCTGTCTTTCTTTGGTCTGCATTCACATCTGCTGTGCTGTAGGAAGCTC
ATCTCTCCTATGTGCTGGCTTTGGTGAGGTTTGATCCGCATGATCTGCATGGTGATGTTGCTCTCTGACG
TGGGCACGCACTCCAGGGCTTCATCGTTACAGCAGCCTGCACAGCGCATCAGCGGCACACAGGACGGCTT
GAAGATGTACTCTATCTCGTCGGGGTACTCCTGGAAGATGTCCACCAGGGTCTCAATCGGACGGCAGTAG
CTTCGCTGGTAGACATCCATGAACTTGATCACTTCATGGGACTTCTGCTCTCCTTCTGTCGTGGGTGCAG
CCTGGGACCACTTGGCATGGTGGAGGTACAGCAGTAAAGCCAGGGTCCAGTGCACCCAAGAGAGCAGAAA
GTTCATGGTTTCGGAGGCCCGTCCGGGGCCGGCGCGGCTCGCGCTCTCTCTCCGGCTCGGACTAAGCTT
