>Addgene plasmid #44625 | MMTV-VEGF | addgene partial sequence | sequence record 66467 | MMTV-F 5'-CAGGAATGCACTTTTGGGGA-3'
GTGGCTGGACTAATAGAACATTATTCTGCAAAAACTTATGGCATGAGTTATTATGAATAGCCTTTATTGG
CCCAACCTTGCGGTTCCCAGGGCTTAAGTAAGTTTTTGGTTACAAACTGTTCTTAAAACGAGGATGTGAG
ACAAGTGGTTTCCTGACTTGGTTTGGTATCAAAGGTTCTGATCTGAGCTCTGAGTGTTCTATTTTCCTAT
GTTCTTTTGGAATTTATCCAAATCTTATGTAAATGCTTATGTAAACCAAGATATAAAAGAGTGCTGATTT
TTTGAGTAAACTTGCAACAGTCCTAACATTCACCTCTTGTGTGTTTGTGTCTGTTCGCCATCCCGTCTCC
GCTCGTCACTTATCCTTCACTTTCCAGAGGGTCCCCCCGCAGACCCCGGCGTAGAGGATCCGCACCCTTG
ATGACTCCGTCTGAATTTTTGGTTTCAGTTTGGTACCGAAGCTGCGCGGCGCGTCTGCTTGTTACTTGTT
TGACTGTTGGAATTGTTTGTCTTCTTTGTGACCTGACTGTGGTTTTCTGGACGTGTTGTGTCTGTTAGTG
TCTTTTTGACTTTTGTTTCGTGTTTGAATTTGGACTGACGACTGTGTTTAAAATCTTAGACCGACGACTG
TGTTTGAAATCATGAAACTGTTTGCTTTGTTCGTCGAAGAGTTTTACTTGGTCCCCTTAACGCTTAGTGA
GTAAGAAACTTAATTTTGTAGACCCCGCTCTAGTGGCAGTGTGTTGGTTGATAGCCAAAGTTAATTTTTA
AAACATAGTGTTTTGGGGGTTGGGGATTTA
