[The description below was written by a language model from this plasmid's Addgene catalogue record.]
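Description:
MMTV-VEGF is a mammalian expression and mouse transgenesis plasmid built on an MMTV vector backbone. It places a mouse Vegfa coding sequence under control of the mouse mammary tumor virus promoter. This promoter, carried in the viral long terminal repeat, is hormone-responsive and drives strong expression in mammary epithelium, which makes it a standard choice for directing transgenes to the mouse mammary gland. The plasmid is propagated in E. coli under ampicillin selection. The record lists its copy number as unknown and gives no details of the replication origin, polyadenylation signal, or any other backbone elements. No feature table is available to confirm them.

The insert is named VEGF121, the short isoform of vascular endothelial growth factor A, which is freely diffusible and does not bind heparin. The record describes it as spanning amino acids 160–368 of the reference mouse Vegfa entry and carrying a G165E substitution. It does not say whether that change is intentional or what effect it has. The fragment was cloned between HindIII and EcoRI sites, both of which were retained, so the insert can be excised or exchanged. No epitope tags, reporters, or mammalian selection markers are recorded.

The vector type and the associated study on angiogenic acceleration of Neu-induced mammary tumor progression and metastasis point to its use in generating transgenic mice that overexpress VEGF in the mammary gland. Such mice allow the contribution of increased angiogenic signaling to tumor growth and metastatic spread to be examined in oncogene-driven breast cancer models.
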