Addgene plasmid #44625: MMTV-VEGF
Depositing lab: Robert Oshima. Publication: Angiogenic acceleration of Neu induced mammary tumor progression and metastasis. Oshima RG, Lesperance J, Munoz V, Hebbard L, Ranscht B, Sharan N, Muller WJ, Hauser CA, Cardiff RD. Cancer Res. 2004 Jan 1;64(1):169-79. 10.1158/0008-5472.CAN-03-1944 PubMed 14729621.
Backbone
  Vector backbone: MMTV
  Backbone manufacturer: Philip Leder
  Vector type: Mammalian Expression, Mouse Targeting
Growth in bacteria
  Bacterial resistance: Ampicillin, 100 μg/mL
  Growth temperature: 37°C
  Growth strain: DH5alpha
  Copy number: Unknown
Gene/Insert
  Gene/Insert name: VEGF121
  Species: M. musculus (mouse)
  Mutation: contains aa160-368; G165E mutation
  GenBank ID: NM_009505
  Entrez Gene: Vegfa (a.k.a. L-VEGF, Vegf, Vpf)
  Promoter: Mouse mammary tumor virus promoter
  Cloning method: Restriction Enzyme; 5′ cloning site HindIII (not destroyed); 3′ cloning site EcoRI (not destroyed)
  Sequencing primers: 5′ NA
Terms and licenses: Academic/Nonprofit Terms; Industry Terms: Not Available to Industry
How to cite: MMTV-VEGF was a gift from Robert Oshima (Addgene plasmid # 44625 ; http://n2t.net/addgene:44625 ; RRID:Addgene_44625)
